>Addgene plasmid #176405 | pACYC-T7CyDisCo | addgene full sequence | sequence record 349901 | Addgene NGS Result
GTTCCGGCTAGCTGCAGTCATAAGTTAGGTACCTAGCTGCAGTCATAAGGGACTTAGGGTGCCGAGGATG
ACGATGAGCGCATTGTTAGATTTCATACACGGTGCCTGACTGCGTTAGCAATTTAACTGTGATAAACTAC
CGCATTAAAGCTTATCGATGATAAGCTGTCAAACATGAGAATTACAACTTATATCGTATGGGGCTGACTT
CAGGTGCTACATTTGAAGAGATAAATTGCACTGAAATCTAGAAATATTTTATCTGATTAATAAGATGATC
TTCTTGAGATCGTTTTGGTCTGCGCGTAATCTCTTGCTCTGAAAACGAAAAAACCGCCTTGCAGGGCGGT
TTTTCGAAGGTTCTCTGAGCTACCAACTCTTTGAACCGAGGTAACTGGCTTGGAGGAGCGCAGTCACCAA
AACTTGTCCTTTCAGTTTAGCCTTAACCGGCGCATGACTTCAAGACTAACTCCTCTAAATCAATTACCAG
TGGCTGCTGCCAGTGGTGCTTTTGCATGTCTTTCCGGGTTGGACTCAAGACGATAGTTACCGGATAAGGC
GCAGCGGTCGGACTGAACGGGGGGTTCGTGCATACAGTCCAGCTTGGAGCGAACTGCCTACCCGGAACTG
AGTGTCAGGCGTGGAATGAGACAAACGCGGCCATAACAGCGGAATGACACCGGTAAACCGAAAGGCAGGA
ACAGGAGAGCGCACGAGGGAGCCGCCAGGGGGAAACGCCTGGTATCTTTATAGTCCTGTCGGGTTTCGCC
ACCACTGATTTGAGCGTCAGATTTCGTGATGCTTGTCAGGGGGGCGGAGCCTATGGAAAAACGGCTTTGC
CGCGGCCCTCTCACTTCCCTGTTAAGTATCTTCCTGGCATCTTCCAGGAAATCTCCGCCCCGTTCGTAAG
CCATTTCCGCTCGCCGCAGTCGAACGACCGAGCGTAGCGAGTCAGTGAGCGAGGAAGCGGAATATATCCT
GTATCACATATTCTGCTGACGCACCGGTGCAGCCTTTTTTCTCCTGCCACATGAAGCACTTCACTGACAC
CCTCATCAGTGCCAACATAGTAAGCCAGTATACACTCCGCTAGCGCTGATGTCCGGCGGTGCTTTTGCCG
TTACGCACCACCCCGTCAGTAGCTGAACAGGAGGGACAGCTGATAGAAACAGAAGCCACTGGAGCACCTC
AAAAACACCATCATACACTAAATCAGTAAGTTGGCAGCATCACCCGACGCACTTTGCGCCGAATAAATAC
CTGTGACGGAAGATCACTTCGCAGAATAAATAAATCCTGGTGTCCCTGTTGATACCGGGAAGCCCTGGGC
CAAAAAAAGACGTTGATCGGCACGTAAGAGGTTCCAACTTTCACCATAATGAAATAAGATCACTACCGGG
CGTATTTTTTGAGTTATCGAGATTTTCAGGAGCTAAGGAAGCTAAAATGGAGAAAAAAATCACTGGATAT
ACCACCGTTGATATATCCCAATGGCATCGTAAAGAACATTTTGAGGCATTTCAGTCAGTTGCTCAATGTA
CCTATAACCAGACCGTTCAGCTGGATATTACGGCCTTTTTAAAGACCGTAAAGAAAAATAAGCACAAGTT
TTATCCGGCCTTTATTCACATTCTTGCCCGCCTGATGAATGCTCATCCGGAATTCCGTATGGCAATGAAA
GACGGTGAGCTGGTGATATGGGATAGTGTTCACCCTTGTTACACCGTTTTCCATGAGCAAACTGAAACGT
TTTCATCGCTCTGGAGTGAATACCACGACGATTTCCGGCAGTTTCTACACATATATTCGCAAGATGTGGC
GTGTTACGGTGAAAACCTGGCCTATTTCCCTAAAGGGTTTATTGAGAATATGTTTTTCGTGTCAGCCAAT
CCCTGGGTGAGTTTCACCAGTTTTGATTTAAACGTGGCCAATATGGACAACTTCTTCGCCCCCGTTTTCA
CCATGGGCAAATATTATACGCAAGGCGACAAGGTGCTGATGCCGCTGGCGATTCAGGTTCATCATGCCGT
TTGTGATGGCTTCCATGTCGGCAGAATGCTTAATGAATTACAACAGTACTGCGATGAGTGGCAGGGCGGG
GCGTAATTTTTTTAAGGCAGTTATTGGTGCCCTTAAACGCCTGGTTGCTACGCCTGAATAAGTGATAATA
AGCGGATGAATGGCAGAAATTCGAAAGCAAATTCGACCCGGTCGTCGGTTCAGGGCAGGGTCGTTAAATA
GCCGCTTATGTCTATTGCTGGTTTACCGGTTTATTGACTACCGGAAGCAGTGTGACCGTGTGCTTCTCAA
ATGCCTGAGGCCAGTTTGCTCAGGCTCTCCCCGTGGAGGTAATAATTGACGATATGATCATTTATTCTGC
CTCCCAGAGCCTGATAAAAACGGTTAGCGCTTCGTTAATACAGATGTAGGTGTTCCACAGGGTAGCCAGC
AGCATCCTGCGATGCAGATCCGGAACATAATGGTGCAGGGCGCTTGTTTCGGCGTGGGTATGGTGGCAGG
CCCCGTGGCCGGGGGACTGTTGGGCGCTGCCGGCACCTGTCCTACGAGTTGCATGATAAAGAAGACAGTC
ATAAGTGCGGCGACGATAGTCATGCCCCGCGCCCACCGGAAGGAGCTACCGGCAGCGGTGCGGACTGTTG
TAACTCAGAATAAGAAATGAGGCCGCTCATGGCGTTGACTCTCAGTCATAGTATCGTGGTATCACCGGTT
GGTTCCACTCTCTGTTGCGGGCAACTTCAGCAGCACGTAGGGGACTTCCGCGTTTCCAGACTTTACGAAA
CACGGAAACCGAAGACCATTCATGTTGTTGCTCAGGTCGCAGACGTTTTGCAGCAGCAGTCGCTTCACGT
TCGCTCGCGTATCGGTGATTCATTCTGCTAACCAGTAAGGCAACCCCGCCAGCCTAGCCGGGTCCTCAAC
GACAGGAGCACGATCATGCGCACCCGTGGCCAGGACCCAACGCTGCCCGAGATGCGCCGCGTGCGGCTGC
TGGAGATGGCGGACGCGATGGATATGTTCTGCCAAGGGTTGGTTTGCGCATTCACAGTTCTCCGCAAGAA
TTGATTGGCTCCAATTCTTGGAGTGGTGAATCCGTTAGCGAGGTGCCGCCGGCTTCCATTCAGGTCGAGG
TGGCCCGGCTCCATGCACCGCGACGCAACGCGGGGAGGCAGACAAGGTATAGGGCGGCGCCTACAATCCA
TGCCAACCCGTTCCATGTGCTCGCCGAGGCGGCATAAATCGCCGTGACGATCAGCGGTCCAATGATCGAA
GTTAGGCTGGTAAGAGCCGCGAGCGATCCTTGAAGCTGTCCCTGATGGTCGTCATCTACCTGCCTGGACA
GCATGGCCTGCAACGCGGGCATCCCGATGCCGCCGGAAGCGAGAAGAATCATAATGGGGAAGGCCATCCA
GCCTCGCGTCGCGAACGCCAGCAAGACGTAGCCCAGCGCGTCGGCCGCCATGCCGGCGATAATGGCCTGC
TTCTCGCCGAAACGTTTGGTGGCGGGACCAGTGACGAAGGCTTGAGCGAGGGCGTGCAAGATTCCGAATA
CCGCAAGCGACAGGCCGATCATCGTCGCGCTCCAGCGAAAGCGGTCCTCGCCGAAAATGACCCAGAGCGC
TGCCGGCACCTGTCCTACGAGTTGCATGATAAAGAAGACAGTCATAAGTGCGGCGACGATAGTCATGCCC
CGCGCCCACCGGAAGGAGCTGACTGGGTTGAAGGCTCTCAAGGGCATCGGTCGACGCTCTCCCTTATGCG
ACTCCTGCATTAGGAAGCAGCCCAGTAGTAGGTTGAGGCCGTTGAGCACCGCCGCCGCAAGGAATGGTGC
ATGCAAGGAGATGGCGCCCAACAGTCCCCCGGCCACGGGGCCTGCCACCATACCCACGCCGAAACAAGCG
CTCATGAGCCCGAAGTGGCGAGCCCGATCTTCCCCATCGGTGATGTCGGCGATATAGGCATCTCTATATC
TCTATCCCGCGAAATTAATACGACTCACTATAGGGGAATTGTGAGCGGATAACAATTCCCCTCTAGAAAT
AATTTTGTTTAACTTTAAGAAGGAGATATACCATATGAAGGCTATTGACAAGATGACGGACAACCCGCCG
CAAGAAGGGTTATCAGGTCGTAAAATCATTTACGACGAGGACGGCAAGCCTTGTCGTTCTTGTAATACTC
TTTTGGACTTTCAGTACGTTACCGGCAAAATCAGTAACGGCTTAAAGAATCTTAGCTCGAACGGGAAGTT
GGCTGGGACCGGGGCTCTTACGGGTGAAGCATCCGAGTTAATGCCAGGGAGCCGCACGTACCGTAAAGTA
GACCCGCCGGACGTAGAGCAGTTAGGCCGTTCATCATGGACTTTGTTACATTCTGTCGCCGCATCGTACC
CTGCACAGCCTACCGATCAGCAAAAGGGAGAGATGAAGCAATTTTTAAATATCTTTTCTCACATTTACCC
GTGCAATTGGTGCGCGAAAGACTTTGAAAAATACATTCGTGAAAACGCGCCACAAGTCGAGTCACGTGAG
GAGTTAGGTCGTTGGATGTGCGAGGCCCACAACAAAGTCAACAAAAAGTTACGTAAGCCGAAGTTCGACT
GTAATTTCTGGGAAAAGCGCTGGAAGGATGGCTGGGACGAGTGATAATCGACCAGGCATCAAATAAAACG
AAAGGCTCAGTCGAAAGACTGGGCCTTTCGTTTTATCTGTTGTTTGTCGGTGAACGCTCTCTACTAGAGT
CACACTGGCTCACCTTCGGGTGGGCCTTTCTGCGTTTATATGTTTGCCCTATCCCGCGAAATTAATACGA
CTCACTATAGGGGAATTGTGAGCGGATAACAATTCCCCTCTAGAAATAATTTTGTTTAACTTTAAGAAGG
AGATATACCATATGGACGCACCTGAAGAGGAAGATCATGTTTTAGTCTTGCGTAAGTCTAACTTCGCAGA
GGCCTTGGCTGCTCATAAATACCTTTTGGTAGAGTTTTACGCACCTTGGTGCGGGCATTGCAAGGCTCTT
GCTCCCGAATATGCGAAAGCCGCTGGAAAACTGAAGGCGGAAGGATCGGAAATCCGCCTTGCCAAGGTGG
ATGCGACGGAGGAGTCAGACCTGGCCCAGCAATACGGGGTCCGTGGGTACCCGACAATTAAATTCTTCCG
CAATGGTGACACAGCATCACCGAAAGAATACACGGCGGGGCGTGAGGCCGATGACATCGTTAACTGGCTT
AAGAAACGCACTGGGCCAGCAGCGACTACCCTGCCAGATGGGGCAGCAGCTGAAAGTTTGGTGGAATCTT
CCGAAGTGGCCGTAATTGGGTTTTTTAAGGACGTAGAGTCAGACTCGGCAAAGCAATTCCTGCAAGCTGC
TGAGGCAATTGACGATATTCCATTCGGTATCACCTCAAATTCGGACGTATTCTCTAAGTATCAGCTGGAC
AAAGATGGCGTAGTGTTATTTAAGAAATTTGATGAGGGTCGTAATAACTTCGAGGGCGAAGTGACCAAAG
AGAACCTTTTGGATTTTATTAAGCACAATCAACTGCCACTGGTTATCGAATTTACAGAACAGACGGCCCC
TAAAATCTTCGGCGGTGAAATCAAGACCCACATTTTGCTGTTCCTGCCTAAGAGTGTCTCGGACTACGAT
GGCAAACTGAGCAACTTTAAGACCGCGGCTGAGAGTTTTAAGGGGAAAATCCTTTTCATTTTCATCGACA
GTGATCACACTGATAATCAACGCATTTTGGAGTTTTTCGGTCTGAAAAAGGAAGAGTGCCCAGCAGTGCG
TTTGATTACGCTTGAAGAAGAAATGACGAAATACAAGCCTGAGTCTGAAGAATTGACCGCTGAGCGCATT
ACAGAGTTCTGTCATCGCTTCCTGGAGGGCAAAATCAAACCTCACCTTATGTCGCAGGAATTACCAGAAG
ATTGGGATAAACAACCCGTCAAAGTATTAGTGGGTAAAAATTTCGAAGATGTAGCGTTCGACGAAAAGAA
GAACGTTTTCGTAGAGTTCTATGCACCGTGGTGTGGTCACTGTAAGCAGCTGGCACCTATTTGGGATAAG
CTGGGAGAAACGTATAAAGATCACGAAAATATCGTTATCGCGAAGATGGATTCAACTGCGAACGAAGTGG
AAGCGGTGAAGGTTCACTCTTTTCCAACACTTAAGTTTTTCCCTGCTTCGGCGGACCGTACAGTGATCGA
CTATAACGGCGAACGTACTCTTGATGGGTTTAAAAAATTTTTAGAGAGTGGTGGCCAGGATGGGGCAGGT
GACGACGACGATCTTGAAGACTTAGAAGAAGCGGAGGAACCCGACATGGAAGAAGATGACGACCAGAAAG
CAGTAAAGGATGAATTGTGATAATCGACCAGGCATCAAATAAAACGAAAGGCTCAGTCGAAAGACTGGGC
CTTTCGTTTTATCTGTTGTTTGTCGGTGAACGCTCTCTACTAGAGTCACACTGGCTCACCTTCGGGTGGG
CCTTTCTGCGTTTATAT
Features (pLannotate 1.2.2; 24 found; start..end, strand, type, name):
     58..96      -  CDS            TcR (fragment): tetracycline efflux protein; tet; confers resistance to tetracycline
    144..172     -  promoter       tet promoter: E. coli promoter for tetracycline efflux protein gene
    284..829     +  rep_origin     p15A ori: Plasmids containing the medium-copy-number p15A origin of replication can be propagated in E. coli cells that contain a second plasmid with the ColE1 origin.
    917..972     +  rep_origin     RSF ori (fragment): Plasmids containing the RSF 1030 origin of replication can be propagated in E. coli cells that contain additional plasmids with compatible origins.
   1091..1234    -  mobile_element IS1 (fragment): prokaryotic transposable element IS1
   1344..1446    +  promoter       cat promoter: promoter of the E. coli cat gene encoding chloramphenicol acetyltransferase
   1447..2103    +  CDS            cat: CAT_ECOLX - Experimental evidence at protein level: Swiss-Prot protein existence level 1. This enzyme is an effector of chloramphenicol resistance in bacteria. From Escherichia coli. This protein is used as a marker in many commonly used cloning vectors, such as pACYC184.
   2405..2503    -  CDS            YPB2_ECOLX (fragment): Protein predicted: Swiss-Prot protein existence level 4. From Escherichia coli.
   2490..2547    +  CDS            TcR (fragment): tetracycline efflux protein; tet; confers resistance to tetracycline
   2544..2637    -  CDS            TcR (fragment): tetracycline efflux protein; tet; confers resistance to tetracycline
   2773..2898    +  CDS            YPB1_ECOLX (fragment): Protein predicted: Swiss-Prot protein existence level 4. From Escherichia coli.
   3140..3979    -  CDS            TcR (fragment): tetracycline efflux protein; tet; confers resistance to tetracycline
   4006..4024    +  promoter       T7 promoter: promoter for bacteriophage T7 RNA polymerase
   4025..4049    +  protein_bind   lac operator: The lac repressor binds to the lac operator to inhibit transcription in E. coli. This inhibition can be relieved by adding lactose or isopropyl-β-D-thiogalactopyranoside (IPTG). lac repressor encoded by lacI
   4064..4086    +  RBS            RBS: efficient ribosome binding site from bacteriophage T7 gene 10 (Olins and Rangwala, 1989)
   4095..4661    +  CDS            ERV1: ERV1_YEAST - Experimental evidence at protein level: Swiss-Prot protein existence level 1. FAD-dependent sulfhydryl oxidase that catalyzes disulfide bond formation. Required for the import and folding of small cysteine- containing proteins in the mitochondrial intermembrane space (IMS). Forms a redox cycle with MIA40 that involves a disulfide relay system. Important for maintaining the cysteine residues in MIA40 in an oxidized state. Reduced ERV1 is reoxidized by cytochrome c. Required for the maturation of cytoplasmic, but not of mitochondrial Fe/S proteins. From Saccharomyces cerevisiae (str
   4680..4751    +  terminator     rrnB T1 terminator: transcription terminator T1 from the E. coli rrnB gene
   4767..4794    +  terminator     T7Te terminator: phage T7 early transcription terminator
   4823..4841    +  promoter       T7 promoter: promoter for bacteriophage T7 RNA polymerase
   4842..4866    +  protein_bind   lac operator: The lac repressor binds to the lac operator to inhibit transcription in E. coli. This inhibition can be relieved by adding lactose or isopropyl-β-D-thiogalactopyranoside (IPTG). lac repressor encoded by lacI
   4881..4903    +  RBS            RBS: efficient ribosome binding site from bacteriophage T7 gene 10 (Olins and Rangwala, 1989)
   4915..6387    +  CDS            P4HB: PDIA1_HUMAN - Also known as ERBA2L, PDI, PDIA1, PO4DB. Experimental evidence at protein level: Swiss-Prot protein existence level 1. This multifunctional protein catalyzes the formation, breakage and rearrangement of disulfide bonds. At the cell surface, seems to act as a reductase that cleaves disulfide bonds of proteins attached to the cell. May therefore cause structural modifications of exofacial proteins. Inside the cell, seems to form/rearrange disulfide bonds of nascent proteins. At high concentrations, functions as a chaperone that inhibits aggregation of misfolded proteins. At low con
   6406..6477    +  terminator     rrnB T1 terminator: transcription terminator T1 from the E. coli rrnB gene
   6493..6520    +  terminator     T7Te terminator: phage T7 early transcription terminator
