[The description below was written by a language model from this plasmid's Addgene catalogue record and pLannotate feature annotations shown in this document.]
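Description:
pACYC-T7CyDisCo is a bacterial co-expression helper plasmid built on a pACYC184 derivative that was adapted for Golden Gate assembly. The parent backbone carried an internal RFP gene for negative selection, and no RFP is annotated in the final sequence, consistent with its replacement by the inserts. It replicates from the p15A origin, recorded as low copy, which is compatible with ColE1-type plasmids, so it can be maintained alongside a separate expression vector carrying the protein of interest. Selection is by chloramphenicol through the cat gene and its native promoter. The tetracycline resistance gene of pACYC184 survives only as fragments, along with other backbone remnants such as a partial IS1 element, so it is unlikely to be a usable marker.

The payload consists of two independent, same-orientation transcription units, assembled through Esp3I sites that were destroyed during cloning. Each unit has a T7 promoter followed by a lac operator, the phage T7 gene 10 ribosome binding site, a coding sequence, and tandem rrnB T1 and T7Te terminators. The first unit encodes yeast Erv1p, an FAD-dependent sulfhydryl oxidase that catalyses disulfide bond formation. The second encodes human protein disulfide isomerase (PDI/P4HB) lacking residues 2–17, which rearranges incorrectly paired disulfides. Both genes are codon-optimised for E. coli. The insert sizes in the catalogue entry (189 and 492) appear to be amino-acid counts rather than base pairs, since the annotated coding regions are roughly three times longer.

Expression requires a host supplying T7 RNA polymerase and is IPTG-inducible via the lac operators; no lacI gene is annotated on the plasmid. Together the two enzymes make up the CyDisCo system, used to aid production of disulfide-rich proteins, such as fungal effectors, in E. coli.
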