Addgene plasmid #176405: pACYC-T7CyDisCo
Purpose: Coexpression plasmid expressing Human PDI and Yeast Erv1p to aid the expression of disulfide-rich proteins in E. coli
Depositing lab: Simon Williams. Depositing organization: Australian National University. Publication: Optimised production of disulfide-bonded fungal effectors in E. coli using CyDisCo and FunCyDisCo co-expression approaches. Yu DS, Outram MA, Crean E, Smith A, Sung Y, Darma R, Sun X, Ma L, Jones DA, Solomon PS, Williams SJ. bioRxiv 2021.08.31.458447 10.1101/2021.08.31.458447.
Backbone
  Vector backbone: pACYC184-TU2A-RFP
  Backbone size w/o insert (bp): 5068
  Total vector size (bp): 6527
  Modifications to backbone: Modified pACYC184 for GoldenGate compatibility with an internal RFP gene for negative selection
  Vector type: Bacterial Expression
Growth in bacteria
  Bacterial resistance: Chloramphenicol, 25 μg/mL
  Growth temperature: 37°C
  Growth strain: DH5alpha
  Copy number: Low Copy
Gene/Insert 1
  Gene/Insert name: Mitochondrial FAD-linked sulfhydryl oxidase (alt name: Erv1p)
  Species: S. cerevisiae (budding yeast)
  Insert size (bp): 189
  Mutation: Codon optimised for expression in E. coli
  GenBank ID: NP_011543
  Entrez Gene: ERV1 (a.k.a. YGR029W)
  Promoter: T7 promoter
  Cloning method: Restriction Enzyme; 5′ cloning site Esp3I (destroyed during cloning); 3′ cloning site Esp3I (destroyed during cloning)
  Sequencing primers: 5′ ATGAAGGCTATTGACAAGATGAC
Gene/Insert 2
  Gene/Insert name: Protein disulfide isomerase (alt name: PDI)
  Species: H. sapiens (human)
  Insert size (bp): 492
  Mutation: deleted amino acids 2-17, codon optimised for expression in E. coli
  GenBank ID: NP_000909
  Promoter: T7 promoter
  Cloning method: Restriction Enzyme; 5′ cloning site Esp3I (destroyed during cloning); 3′ cloning site Esp3I (destroyed during cloning)
  Sequencing primers: 5′ ATGGACGCACCTGAAGAG; 3′ CAATTCATCCTTTACTGCTTTCT
Terms and licenses: Academic/Nonprofit Terms; Industry Terms: Not Available to Industry
Depositor comments: Please visit https://www.biorxiv.org/content/10.1101/2021.08.31.458447v1 for bioRxiv preprint.
How to cite: pACYC-T7CyDisCo was a gift from Simon Williams (Addgene plasmid # 176405)
